Addgene plasmid #20488: pWZL Neo Myr Flag FRK
Depositing lab: William Hahn & Jean Zhao. Depositing organization: Dana-Farber Cancer Institute. Publication: Integrative Genomic Approaches Identify IKBKE as a Breast Cancer Oncogene (Kinase Library Clones). Boehm JS, Zhao JJ, Yao J, Kim SY, Firestein R, Dunn IF, Sjostrom SK, Garraway LA, Weremowicz S, Richardson AL, Greulich H, Stewart CJ, Mulvey LA, Shen RR, Ambrogio L, Hirozane-Kishikawa T, Hill DE, Vidal M, Meyerson M, Grenier JK, Hinkle G, Root DE, Roberts TM, Lander ES, Polyak K, Hahn WC. Cell. 2007 Jun 15. 129(6):1065-1079. 10.1016/j.cell.2007.03.052 PubMed 17574021.
Backbone
  Vector backbone: pWZL-Neo-Myr-Flag-DEST
  Backbone manufacturer: William Hahn Lab (available at Addgene, #15300)
  Vector type: Mammalian Expression, Retroviral
  Selectable markers: Neomycin (select with G418)
Growth in bacteria
  Bacterial resistance: Ampicillin, 100 μg/mL
  Growth temperature: 37°C
  Growth strain: Stbl3
  Growth instructions: Stbl3 cells to prevent recombination.
  Copy number: Unknown
Gene/Insert
  Gene/Insert name: FRK (alt name: fyn-related kinase)
  Species: H. sapiens (human)
  GenBank ID: NM_002031
  Entrez Gene: FRK (a.k.a. GTK, PTK5, RAK)
  Tag / fusion protein: Myr (N terminal on backbone); Flag (N terminal on backbone)
  Cloning method: Gateway Cloning
  Sequencing primers: 5′ pWZL-Fwd (GAA CCT CCT CGT TCG ACC); 3′ pWZL-Rev (TTC CGG GCC CTC ACA TTG)
Resource information
  A portion of this plasmid was derived from a plasmid made by: 2-H3
Terms and licenses: Academic/Nonprofit Terms; Industry Terms: Not Available to Industry
Depositor comments: ORFs were cloned into Gateway compatible pEntry vectors. An LR recombination reaction was performed to move the ORF to pWZL-Neo-Myr-Flag DEST such that the ORF would have 5' myristoylation and flag tags. This plasmid is part of a kinase library, and the gene has been verified, but has not been fully sequenced for minor mutations. Please see the following link for plasmids from this article that are not part of the kinase library http://www.addgene.org/pubmed/17574021
How to cite: pWZL Neo Myr Flag FRK was a gift from William Hahn & Jean Zhao (Addgene plasmid # 20488 ; http://n2t.net/addgene:20488 ; RRID:Addgene_20488)
