[The description below was written by a language model from this plasmid's Addgene catalogue record.]
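Description:
pWZL Neo Myr Flag FRK is a retroviral mammalian expression plasmid carrying the human FRK open reading frame (fyn-related kinase, also known as GTK, PTK5 or RAK) in the pWZL-Neo-Myr-Flag-DEST Gateway destination backbone. The ORF was first cloned into a Gateway entry vector and then moved by an LR recombination reaction into the destination vector. This places it in frame behind two backbone-encoded N-terminal elements, a myristoylation signal and a Flag epitope. The myristoylation signal directs lipid modification of the fusion protein and so targets it to membranes, a strategy commonly used to promote kinase activation. The Flag tag allows detection or immunoprecipitation of the expressed protein. The record does not state the promoter. No feature table is provided, so the arrangement of the viral elements cannot be detailed here.

In bacteria the plasmid is selected with ampicillin and is propagated in a recombination-deficient strain, which guards against rearrangement of the repeated sequences typical of retroviral vectors. The copy number is listed as unknown. In mammalian cells, a neomycin resistance marker permits G418 selection of stably transduced populations.

The construct belongs to a library of myristoylated, Flag-tagged human kinase clones. The library was assembled for integrative genomic work aimed at finding kinases with oncogenic activity in breast cancer. It is suited to producing retrovirus for stable expression of membrane-targeted FRK in gain-of-function experiments. The depositors note that the identity of the gene has been verified but that the insert has not been fully sequenced, so minor mutations cannot be excluded.
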