>Addgene plasmid #20488 | pWZL Neo Myr Flag FRK | addgene partial sequence | sequence record 26312 | 20488 with pWZL-Fwd
CTCCTTCTCTAGGCGCCGGCCGGATCCAGAATTCGCCACCATGGGGTCTTCAAAATCTAAACCAAAGGAC
CCCAGCCAGCGCCGGCGCAGGATCCGAGGTTACCTTGACTACAAAGACGATGACGACAAGCAATTGACAA
GTTTGTACAAAAAAGTTGGCATGAGCAACATCTGTCAGAGGCTCTGGGAGTACCTAGAACCCTATCTCCC
CTGTTTGTCCACGGAGGCAGACAAGTCAACCGTGATTGAAAATCCAGGGGCCCTTTGCTCTCCCCAGTCA
CAGAGGCATGGCCACTACTTTGTGGCTTTGTTTGATTACCAGGCTCGGACTGCTGAGGACTTGAGCTTCC
GAGCAGGTGACAAACTTCAAGTTCTGGACACTTTGCATGAGGGCTGGTGGTTTGCCAGACACTTGGAGAA
AAGACGAGATGGCTCCAGTCAGCAACTACAAGGCTATATTCCTTCTAACTACGTGGCTGAGGACAGAAGC
CTACAGGCAGAGCCGTGGTTCTTTGGAGCAATCGGAAGATCAGATGCAGAGAAACAACTATTATATTCAG
AAAACAAGACCGGTTCCTTTCTAATCAGAGAAAGTGAAAGCCAAAAAGGAGAATTCTCTCTTTCAGTTTT
AGATGGAGCAGTTGTAAAACACTACAGAATTAAAAGACTGGATGA
